>Addgene plasmid #123124 | pBLO 62.5 | depositor full sequence | sequence record 235004 | pBLO 62.5 sequence 7897 bps
TTGAGATCCTTTTTTTCTGCGCGTAATCTGCTGCTTGCAAACAAAAAAACCACCGCTACCAGCGGTGGTT
TGTTTGCCGGATCAAGAGCTACCAACTCTTTTTCCGAAGGTAACTGGCTTCAGCAGAGCGCAGATACCAA
ATACTGTCCTTCTAGTGTAGCCGTAGTTAGGCCACCACTTCAAGAACTCTGTAGCACCGCCTACATACCT
CGCTCTGCTAATCCTGTTACCAGTGGCTGCTGCCAGTGGCGATAAGTCGTGTCTTACCGGGTTGGACTCA
AGACGATAGTTACCGGATAAGGCGCAGCGGTCGGGCTGAACGGGGGGTTCGTGCACACAGCCCAGCTTGG
AGCGAACGACCTACACCGAACTGAGATACCTACAGCGTGAGCTATGAGAAAGCGCCACGCTTCCCGAAGG
GAGAAAGGCGGACAGGTATCCGGTAAGCGGCAGGGTCGGAACAGGAGAGCGCACGAGGGAGCTTCCAGGG
GGAAACGCCTGGTATCTTTATAGTCCTGTCGGGTTTCGCCACCTCTGACTTGAGCGTCGATTTTTGTGAT
GCTCGTCAGGGGGGCGGAGCCTATGGAAAAACGCCAGCAACGCGGCCTTTTTACGGTTCCTGGCCTTTTG
CTGGCCTTTTGCTCACATGTGAGGGCCTATTTCCCATGATTCCTTCATATTTGCATATACGATACAAGGC
TGTTAGAGAGATAATTGGAATTAATTTGACTGTAAACACAAAGATATTAGTACAAAATACGTGACGTAGA
AAGTAATAATTTCTTGGGTAGTTTGCAGTTTTAAAATTATGTTTTAAAATGGACTATCATATGCTTACCG
TAACTTGAAAGTATTTCGATTTCTTGGCTTTATATATCTTGTGGAAAGGACGAAACACCACATCTGGCGC
GTTTATTCCATTACTTTGGAGCCAGTCCCAGCGACTATGTCGTATGGACGAAGCGCTTATTTATCGGAGA
GAAACCGATAAGTAAAACGCATCAAAGGCGTGTCCGGCGAGGGCGAGTTTTTTTTGGTACCCGTTACATA
ACTTACGGTAAATGGCCCGCCTGGCTGACCGCCCAACGACCCCCGCCCATTGACGTCAATAGTAACGCCA
ATAGGGACTTTCCATTGACGTCAATGGGTGGAGTATTTACGGTAAACTGCCCACTTGGCAGTACATCAAG
TGTATCATATGCCAAGTACGCCCCCTATTGACGTCAATGACGGTAAATGGCCCGCCTGGCATTGTGCCCA
GTACATGACCTTATGGGACTTTCCTACTTGGCAGTACATCTACGTATTAGTCATCGCTATTACCATGGTC
GAGGTGAGCCCCACGTTCTGCTTCACTCTCCCCATCTCCCCCCCCTCCCCACCCCCAATTTTGTATTTAT
TTATTTTTTAATTATTTTGTGCAGCGATGGGGGCGGGGGGGGGGGGGGGGCGCGCGCCAGGCGGGGCGGG
GCGGGGCGAGGGGCGGGGCGGGGCGAGGCGGAGAGGTGCGGCGGCAGCCAATCAGAGCGGCGCGCTCCGA
AAGTTTCCTTTTATGGCGAGGCGGCGGCGGCGGCGGCCCTATAAAAAGCGAAGCGCGCGGCGGGCGGGAG
TCGCTGCGACGCTGCCTTCGCCCCGTGCCCCGCTCCGCCGCCGCCTCGCGCCGCCCGCCCCGGCTCTGAC
TGACCGCGTTACTCCCACAGGTGAGCGGGCGGGACGGCCCTTCTCCTCCGGGCTGTAATTAGCTGAGCAA
GAGGTAAGGGTTTAAGGGATGGTTGGTTGGTGGGGTATTAATGTTTAATTACCTGGAGCACCTGCCTGAA
ATCACTTTTTTTCAGGTTGGACCGGTGCCACCATGGCCCCAAAGAAGAAGCGGAAGGTCAGCATGCAAGA
GATCAAGAGAATCAACAAGATCAGAAGGAGACTGGTCAAGGACAGCAACACAAAGAAGGCCGGCAAGACA
GGCCCCATGAAAACCCTGCTCGTCAGAGTGATGACCCCTGACCTGAGAGAGCGGCTGGAAAACCTGAGAA
AGAAGCCCGAGAACATCCCTCAGCCTATCAGCAACACCAGCAGGGCCAACCTGAACAAGCTGCTGACCGA
CTACACCGAGATGAAGAAAGCCATCCTGCACGTGTACTGGGAAGAGTTCCAGAAAGACCCCGTGGGCCTG
ATGAGCAGAGTTGCTCAGCCCGCTCCTAAGAACATCGACCAGAGAAAGCTGATCCCCGTGAAGGACGGCA
ACGAGAGACTGACCTCTAGCGGCTTTGCCTGCAGCCAGTGTTGCCAGCCTCTGTACGTGTACAAGCTGGA
ACAAGTGAACGACAAGGGCAAGCCCCACACCAACTACTTCGGCAGATGCAACGTGTCCGAGCACGAGAGG
CTGATCCTGCTGTCTCCTCACAAGCCCGAGGCCAACGATGAGCTGGTCACATACAGCCTGGGCAAGTTCG
GACAGAGAGCCCTGGACTTCTACAGCATCCACGTGACCAGGGAGAGCAATCACCCTGTGAAGCCCCTGGA
ACAGATCGGCGGCAATAGCTGTGCCTCTGGACCTGTGGGAAAAGCCCTGAGCGACGCCTGTATGGGAGCC
GTGGCATCCTTCCTGACCAAGTACCAGGACATCATCCTGGAACACCAGAAAGTGATCAAGAAGAACGAGA
AAAGACTGGCCAACCTCAAGGATATCGCCAGCGCTAACGGCCTGGCCTTTCCTAAGATCACCCTGCCTCC
ACAGCCTCACACCAAAGAGGGCATCGAGGCCTACAACAACGTGGTGGCCCAGATCGTGATTTGGGTCAAC
CTGAATCTGTGGCAGAAGCTGAAGATCGGCAGGGACGAAGCCAAGCCACTGCAGAGACTGAAGGGCTTCC
CTAGCTTCCCTCTGGTGGAAAGACAGGCCAATGAAGTGGATTGGTGGGACATGGTCTGCAACGTGAAGAA
GCTGATCAACGAGAAGAAAGAGGATGGCAAGGTTTTCTGGCAGAACCTGGCCGGCTACAAGAGACAAGAA
GCCCTGCTGCCTTACCTGAGCAGCGAAGAGGACCGGAAGAAGGGCAAGAAGTTCGCCAGATACCAGTTCG
GCGACCTGCTGCTGCACCTGGAAAAGAAGCACGGCGAGGACTGGGGCAAAGTGTACGATGAGGCCTGGGA
GAGAATCGACAAGAAGGTGGAAGGCCTGAGCAAGCACATTAAGCTGGAAGAGGAAAGAAGGAGCGAGGAC
GCCCAATCTAAAGCCGCTCTGACCGATTGGCTGAGAGCCAAGGCCAGCTTTGTGATCGAGGGCCTGAAAG
AGGCCGACAAGGACGAGTTCTGCAGATGCGAGCTGAAGCTGCAGAAGTGGTACGGCGATCTGAGAGGCAA
GCCCTTCGCCATTGAGGCCGAGAACAGCATCCTGGACATCAGCGGCTTCAGCAAGCAGTACAACTGCGCC
TTCATTTGGCAGAAAGACGGCGTCAAGAAACTGAACCTGTACCTGATCATCAATTACTTCAAAGGCGGCA
AGCTGCGGTTCAAGAAGATCAAACCCGAGGCCTTCGAGGCTAACAGATTCTACACCGTGATCAACAAAAA
GTCCGGCGAGATCGTGCCCATGGAAGTGAACTTCAACTTCGACGACCCCAACCTGATTATCCTGCCTCTG
GCCTTCGGCAAGAGACAGGGCAGAGAGTTCATCTGGAACGATCTGCTGAGCCTGGAAACCGGCTCTCTGA
AGCTGGCCAATGGCAGAGTGATCGAGAAAACCCTGTACAACAGGAGAACCAGACAGGACGAGCCTGCTCT
GTTTGTGGCCCTGACCTTCGAGAGAAGAGAGGTGCTGGACAGCAGCAACATCAAGCCCATGAACCTGATC
GGCATCGACCGGGGCGAGAATATCCCTGCTGTGATCGCCCTGACAGACCCTGAAGGATGCCCACTGAGCA
GATTCAAGGACTCCCTGGGCAACCCTACACACATCCTGAGAATCGGCGAGAGCTACAAAGAGAAGCAGAG
GACAATCCAGGCCGCCAAAGAGGTGGAACAGAGAAGAGCCGGCGGATACTCTAGGAAGTACGCCAGCAAG
GCCAAGAATCTGGCCGACGACATGGTCCGAAACACCGCCAGAGATCTGCTGTACTACGCCGTGACACAGG
ACGCCATGCTGATCTTCGAGAATCTGAGCAGAGGCTTCGGCCGGCAGGGCAAGAGAACCTTTATGGCCGA
GAGGCAGTACACCAGAATGGAAGATTGGCTCACAGCTAAACTGGCCTACGAGGGACTGCCCAGCAAGACC
TACCTGTCCAAAACACTGGCCCAGTATACCTCCAAGACCTGCAGCAATTGCGGCTTCACCATCACCAGCG
CCGACTACGACAGAGTGCTGGAAAAGCTCAAGAAAACCGCCACCGGCTGGATGACCACCATCAACGGCAA
AGAGCTGAAGGTTGAGGGCCAGATCACCTACTACAACAGGTACAAGAGGCAGAACGTCGTGAAGGATCTG
AGCGTGGAACTGGACAGACTGAGCGAAGAGAGCGTGAACAACGACATCAGCAGCTGGACAAAGGGCAGAT
CAGGCGAGGCTCTGAGCCTGCTGAAGAAGAGGTTTAGCCACAGACCTGTGCAAGAGAAGTTCGTGTGCCT
GAACTGCGGCTTCGAGACACACGCCGATGAACAGGCTGCCCTGAACATTGCCAGAAGCTGGCTGTTCCTG
AGAAGCCAAGAGTACAAGAAGTACCAGACCAACAAGACCACCGGCAACACCGACAAGAGGGCCTTTGTGG
AAACCTGGCAGAGCTTCTACAGAAAAAAGCTGAAAGAAGTCTGGAAGCCCGCCGTGACTAGTCCAAAAAA
GAAGAGAAAGGTAGATTACAAAGATGACGATGACAAAGACTACAAGGATGATGATGATAAGGGATCCGGC
GCAACAAACTTCTCTCTGCTGAAACAAGCCGGAGATGTCGAAGAGAATCCTGGACCGACCGAGTACAAGC
CCACGGTGCGCCTCGCCACCCGCGACGACGTCCCCAGGGCCGTACGCACCCTCGCCGCCGCGTTCGCCGA
CTACCCCGCCACGCGCCACACCGTCGATCCGGACCGCCACATCGAGCGGGTCACCGAGCTGCAAGAACTC
TTCCTCACGCGCGTCGGGCTCGACATCGGCAAGGTGTGGGTCGCGGACGACGGCGCCGCGGTGGCGGTCT
GGACCACGCCGGAGAGCGTCGAAGCGGGGGCGGTGTTCGCCGAGATCGGCCCGCGCATGGCCGAGTTGAG
CGGTTCCCGGCTGGCCGCGCAGCAACAGATGGAAGGCCTCCTGGCGCCGCACCGGCCCAAGGAGCCCGCG
TGGTTCCTGGCCACCGTCGGAGTCTCGCCCGACCACCAGGGCAAGGGTCTGGGCAGCGCCGTCGTGCTCC
CCGGAGTGGAGGCGGCCGAGCGCGCCGGGGTGCCCGCCTTCCTGGAGACCTCCGCGCCCCGCAACCTCCC
CTTCTACGAGCGGCTCGGCTTCACCGTCACCGCCGACGTCGAGGTGCCCGAAGGACCGCGCACCTGGTGC
ATGACCCGCAAGCCCGGTGCCTGAACGCGTTAAGAATTCCTAGAGCTCGCTGATCAGCCTCGACTGTGCC
TTCTAGTTGCCAGCCATCTGTTGTTTGCCCCTCCCCCGTGCCTTCCTTGACCCTGGAAGGTGCCACTCCC
ACTGTCCTTTCCTAATAAAATGAGGAAATTGCATCGCATTGTCTGAGTAGGTGTCATTCTATTCTGGGGG
GTGGGGTGGGGCAGGACAGCAAGGGGGAGGATTGGGAAGAGAATAGCAGGCATGCTGGGGAGCGGCCGCA
GGAACCCCTAGTGATGGAGTTGGCCACTCCCTCTCTGCGCGCTCGCTCGCTCACTGAGGCCGGGCGACCA
AAGGTCGCCCGACGCCCGGGCTTTGCCCGGGCGGCCTCAGTGAGCGAGCGAGCGCGCAGCTGCCTGCAGG
GGCGCCTGATGCGGTATTTTCTCCTTACGCATCTGTGCGGTATTTCACACCGCATA
[142 nt withheld, positions 6007-6148]
C
[141 nt withheld, positions 6150-6290]
CCTTTGACGTTGGAGTCCACGTTCTTT
[37 nt withheld, positions 6318-6354]
ACCCTATCTCGGGCTATTCTTTTGATTTATAAGGGATTTTGCCGATTTCGGCCTATTGGTTAAAAAATGA
GCTGATTTAACAAAAATTTAACGCGAATTTTAACAAAATATTAACGTTTACAATTTTATGGTGCACTCTC
AGTACAATCTGCTCTGATGCCGCATAGTTAAGCCAGCCCCGACACCCGCCAACACCCGCTGACGCGCCCT
GACGGGCTTGTCTGCTCCCGGCATCCGCTTACAGACAAGCTGTGACCGTCTCCGGGAGCTGCATGTGTCA
GAGGTTTTCACCGTCATCACCGAAACGCGCGAGACGAAAGGGCCTCGTGATACGCCTATTTTTATAGGTT
AATGTCATGATAATAATGGTTTCTTAGACGTCAGGTGGCACTTTTCGGGGAAATGTGCGCGGAACCCCTA
TTTGTTTATTTTTCTAAATACATTCAAATATGTATCCGCTCATGAGACAATAACCCTGATAAATGCTTCA
ATAATATTGAAAAAGGAAGAGTATGAGTATTCAACATTTCCGTGTCGCCCTTATTCCCTTTTTTGCGGCA
TTTTGCCTTCCTGTTTTTGCTCACCCAGAAACGCTGGTGAAAGTAAAAGATGCTGAAGATCAGTTGGGTG
CACGAGTGGGTTACATCGAACTGGATCTCAACAGCGGTAAGATCCTTGAGAGTTTTCGCCCCGAAGAACG
TTTTCCAATGATGAGCACTTTTAAAGTTCTGCTATGTGGCGCGGTATTATCCCGTATTGACGCCGGGCAA
GAGCAACTCGGTCGCCGCATACACTATTCTCAGAATGACTTGGTTGAGTACTCACCAGTCACAGAAAAGC
ATCTTACGGATGGCATGACAGTAAGAGAATTATGCAGTGCTGCCATAACCATGAGTGATAACACTGCGGC
CAACTTACTTCTGACAACGATCGGAGGACCGAAGGAGCTAACCGCTTTTTTGCACAACATGGGGGATCAT
GTAACTCGCCTTGATCGTTGGGAACCGGAGCTGAATGAAGCCATACCAAACGACGAGCGTGACACCACGA
TGCCTGTAGCAATGGCAACAACGTTGCGCAAACTATTAACTGGCGAACTACTTACTCTAGCTTCCCGGCA
ACAATTAATAGACTGGATGGAGGCGGATAAAGTTGCAGGACCACTTCTGCGCTCGGCCCTTCCGGCTGGC
TGGTTTATTGCTGATAAATCTGGAGCCGGTGAGCGTGGAAGCCGCGGTATCATTGCAGCACTGGGGCCAG
ATGGTAAGCCCTCCCGTATCGTAGTTATCTACACGACGGGGAGTCAGGCAACTATGGATGAACGAAATAG
ACAGATCGCTGAGATAGGTGCCTCACTGATTAAGCATTGGTAACTGTCAGACCAAGTTTACTCATATATA
CTTTAGATTGATTTAAAACTTCATTTTTAATTTAAAAGGATCTAGGTGAAGATCCTTTTTGATAATCTCA
TGACCAAAATCCCTTAACGTGAGTTTTCGTTCCACTGAGCGTCAGACCCCGTAGAAAAGATCAAAGGATC
TTC
Features (pLannotate 1.2.2; 18 found; start..end, strand, type, name):
      1..589     +  rep_origin     ori: high-copy-number ColE1/pMB1/pBR322/pUC origin of replication
    651..891     +  promoter       U6 promoter: RNA polymerase III promoter for human U6 snRNA
   1008..1027    +  CDS            VN155(I152L) (fragment): improved N-terminal fragment of mVenus for use in bimolecular fluorescence complementation (BiFC) (Kodama and Hu, 2010)
   1042..1327    +  enhancer       CMV enhancer: human cytomegalovirus immediate early enhancer; contains an 18-bp deletion relative to the standard CMV enhancer
   1329..1606    +  promoter       chicken β-actin promoter: No description available
   1607..1835    +  intron         hybrid intron: hybrid between chicken β-actin (CBA) and minute virus of mice (MMV) introns (Gray et al., 2011)
   4823..4843    +  CDS            SV40 NLS: nuclear localization signal of SV40 (simian virus 40) large T antigen
   4844..4860    +  CDS            5xFLAG (fragment): five tandem FLAG® epitope tags
   4871..4892    +  CDS            2xFLAG (fragment): two tandem FLAG® epitope tags
   4957..5554    +  CDS            PuroR (fragment): puromycin N-acetyltransferase; pac from Streptomyces; confers resistance to puromycin
   5594..5705    +  polyA_signal   bGH poly(A) signal: bovine growth hormone polyadenylation signal
   5810..5950    +  repeat_region  AAV2 ITR: inverted terminal repeat of adeno-associated virus serotype 2 inverted
   5955..6006    -  misc_feature   bom (fragment): basis of mobility region from pBR322
   6025..6405    +  rep_origin     M13 ori (sequence partly withheld): M13 bacteriophage origin of replication; arrow indicates direction of (+) strand synthesis
   6481..6530    -  misc_feature   bom (fragment): basis of mobility region from pBR322
   6632..6667    -  CDS            rop (fragment): Rop protein, which maintains plasmids at low copy number; rop
   6762..6866    +  promoter       AmpR promoter: bla
   6867..7727    +  CDS            AmpR: β-lactamase; bla; confers resistance to ampicillin, carbenicillin, and related antibiotics
