>Addgene plasmid #123124 | pBLO 62.5 | addgene full sequence | sequence record 239576 | Addgene NGS Result
TTGAGATCCTTTTTTTCTGCGCGTAATCTGCTGCTTGCAAACAAAAAAACCACCGCTACCAGCGGTGGTT
TGTTTGCCGGATCAAGAGCTACCAACTCTTTTTCCGAAGGTAACTGGCTTCAGCAGAGCGCAGATACCAA
ATACTGTTCTTCTAGTGTAGCCGTAGTTAGGCCACCACTTCAAGAACTCTGTAGCACCGCCTACATACCT
CGCTCTGCTAATCCTGTTACCAGTGGCTGCTGCCAGTGGCGATAAGTCGTGTCTTACCGGGTTGGACTCA
AGACGATAGTTACCGGATAAGGCGCAGCGGTCGGGCTGAACGGGGGGTTCGTGCACACAGCCCAGCTTGG
AGCGAACGACCTACACCGAACTGAGATACCTACAGCGTGAGCTATGAGAAAGCGCCACGCTTCCCGAAGG
GAGAAAGGCGGACAGGTATCCGGTAAGCGGCAGGGTCGGAACAGGAGAGCGCACGAGGGAGCTTCCAGGG
GGAAACGCCTGGTATCTTTATAGTCCTGTCGGGTTTCGCCACCTCTGACTTGAGCGTCGATTTTTGTGAT
GCTCGTCAGGGGGGCGGAGCCTATGGAAAAACGCCAGCAACGCGGCCTTTTTACGGTTCCTGGCCTTTTG
CTGGCCTTTTGCTCACATGTGAGGGCCTATTTCCCATGATTCCTTCATATTTGCATATACGATACAAGGC
TGTTAGAGAGATAATTGGAATTAATTTGACTGTAAACACAAAGATATTAGTACAAAATACGTGACGTAGA
AAGTAATAATTTCTTGGGTAGTTTGCAGTTTTAAAATTATGTTTTAAAATGGACTATCATATGCTTACCG
TAACTTGAAAGTATTTCGATTTCTTGGCTTTATATATCTTGTGGAAAGGACGAAACACCACATCTGGCGC
GTTTATTCCATTACTTTGGAGCCAGTCCCAGCGACTATGTCGTATGGACGAAGCGCTTATTTATCGGAGA
GAAACCGATAAGTAAAACGCATCAAAGGCGTGTCCGGCGAGGGCGAGTTTTTTTTGGTACCCGTTACATA
ACTTACGGTAAATGGCCCGCCTGGCTGACCGCCCAACGACCCCCGCCCATTGACGTCAATAGTAACGCCA
ATAGGGACTTTCCATTGACGTCAATGGGTGGAGTATTTACGGTAAACTGCCCACTTGGCAGTACATCAAG
TGTATCATATGCCAAGTACGCCCCCTATTGACGTCAATGACGGTAAATGGCCCGCCTGGCATTGTGCCCA
GTACATGACCTTATGGGACTTTCCTACTTGGCAGTACATCTACGTATTAGTCATCGCTATTACCATGGTC
GAGGTGAGCCCCACGTTCTGCTTCACTCTCCCCATCTCCCCCCCCTCCCCACCCCCAATTTTGTATTTAT
TTATTTTTTAATTATTTTGTGCAGCGATGGGGGCGGGGGGGGGGGGGGGGCGCGCGCCAGGCGGGGCGGG
GSGGGGSGRGGGGSGGGGSGGGGSGRGGCGGAGAGGTGCGGCGGCAGCCAATCAGAGCGGCGCGCTCCGA
AAGTTTCCTTTTATGGCGAGGCGGCGGCGGCGGCGGCCCTATAAAAAGCGAAGCGCGCGGCGGGCGGGAG
TCGCTGCGCGCTGCCTTCGCCCCGTGCCCCGCTCCGCCGCCGCCTCGCGCCGCCCGCCCCGGCTCTGACT
GACCGCGTTACTCCCACAGGTGAGCGGGCGGGACGGCCCTTCTCCTCCGGGCTGTAATTAGCTGAGCAAG
AGGTAAGGGTTTAAGGGATGGTTGGTTGGTGGGGTATTAATGTTTAATTACCTGGAGCACCTGCCTGAAA
TCACTTTTTTTCAGGTTGGACCGGTGCCACCATGGCCCCAAAGAAGAAGCGGAAGGTCAGCATGCAAGAG
ATCAAGAGAATCAACAAGATCAGAAGGAGACTGGTCAAGGACAGCAACACAAAGAAGGCCGGCAAGACAG
GCCCCATGAAAACCCTGCTCGTCAGAGTGATGACCCCTGACCTGAGAGAGCGGCTGGAAAACCTGAGAAA
GAAGCCCGAGAACATCCCTCAGCCTATCAGCAACACCAGCAGGGCCAACCTGAACAAGCTGCTGACCGAC
TACACCGAGATGAAGAAAGCCATCCTGCACGTGTACTGGGAAGAGTTCCAGAAAGACCCCGTGGGCCTGA
TGAGCAGAGTTGCTCAGCCCGCTCCTAAGAACATCGACCAGAGAAAGCTGATCCCCGTGAAGGACGGCAA
CGAGAGACTGACCTCTAGCGGCTTTGCCTGCAGCCAGTGTTGCCAGCCTCTGTACGTGTACAAGCTGGAA
CAAGTGAACGACAAGGGCAAGCCCCACACCAACTACTTCGGCAGATGCAACGTGTCCGAGCACGAGAGGC
TGATCCTGCTGTCTCCTCACAAGCCCGAGGCCAACGATGAGCTGGTCACATACAGCCTGGGCAAGTTCGG
ACAGAGAGCCCTGGACTTCTACAGCATCCACGTGACCAGGGAGAGCAATCACCCTGTGAAGCCCCTGGAA
CAGATCGGCGGCAATAGCTGTGCCTCTGGACCTGTGGGAAAAGCCCTGAGCGACGCCTGTATGGGAGCCG
TGGCATCCTTCCTGACCAAGTACCAGGACATCATCCTGGAACACCAGAAAGTGATCAAGAAGAACGAGAA
AAGACTGGCCAACCTCAAGGATATCGCCAGCGCTAACGGCCTGGCCTTTCCTAAGATCACCCTGCCTCCA
CAGCCTCACACCAAAGAGGGCATCGAGGCCTACAACAACGTGGTGGCCCAGATCGTGATTTGGGTCAACC
TGAATCTGTGGCAGAAGCTGAAGATCGGCAGGGACGAAGCCAAGCCACTGCAGAGACTGAAGGGCTTCCC
TAGCTTCCCTCTGGTGGAAAGACAGGCCAATGAAGTGGATTGGTGGGACATGGTCTGCAACGTGAAGAAG
CTGATCAACGAGAAGAAAGAGGATGGCAAGGTTTTCTGGCAGAACCTGGCCGGCTACAAGAGACAAGAAG
CCCTGCTGCCTTACCTGAGCAGCGAAGAGGACCGGAAGAAGGGCAAGAAGTTCGCCAGATACCAGTTCGG
CGACCTGCTGCTGCACCTGGAAAAGAAGCACGGCGAGGACTGGGGCAAAGTGTACGATGAGGCCTGGGAG
AGAATCGACAAGAAGGTGGAAGGCCTGAGCAAGCACATTAAGCTGGAAGAGGAAAGAAGGAGCGAGGACG
CCCAATCTAAAGCCGCTCTGACCGATTGGCTGAGAGCCAAGGCCAGCTTTGTGATCGAGGGCCTGAAAGA
GGCCGACAAGGACGAGTTCTGCAGATGCGAGCTGAAGCTGCAGAAGTGGTACGGCGATCTGAGAGGCAAG
CCCTTCGCCATTGAGGCCGAGAACAGCATCCTGGACATCAGCGGCTTCAGCAAGCAGTACAACTGCGCCT
TCATTTGGCAGAAAGACGGCGTCAAGAAACTGAACCTGTACCTGATCATCAATTACTTCAAAGGCGGCAA
GCTGCGGTTCAAGAAGATCAAACCCGAGGCCTTCGAGGCTAACAGATTCTACACCGTGATCAACAAAAAG
TCCGGCGAGATCGTGCCCATGGAAGTGAACTTCAACTTCGACGACCCCAACCTGATTATCCTGCCTCTGG
CCTTCGGCAAGAGACAGGGCAGAGAGTTCATCTGGAACGATCTGCTGAGCCTGGAAACCGGCTCTCTGAA
GCTGGCCAATGGCAGAGTGATCGAGAAAACCCTGTACAACAGGAGAACCAGACAGGACGAGCCTGCTCTG
TTTGTGGCCCTGACCTTCGAGAGAAGAGAGGTGCTGGACAGCAGCAACATCAAGCCCATGAACCTGATCG
GCATCGACCGGGGCGAGAATATCCCTGCTGTGATCGCCCTGACAGACCCTGAAGGATGCCCACTGAGCAG
ATTCAAGGACTCCCTGGGCAACCCTACACACATCCTGAGAATCGGCGAGAGCTACAAAGAGAAGCAGAGG
ACAATCCAGGCCGCCAAAGAGGTGGAACAGAGAAGAGCCGGCGGATACTCTAGGAAGTACGCCAGCAAGG
CCAAGAATCTGGCCGACGACATGGTCCGAAACACCGCCAGAGATCTGCTGTACTACGCCGTGACACAGGA
CGCCATGCTGATCTTCGAGAATCTGAGCAGAGGCTTCGGCCGGCAGGGCAAGAGAACCTTTATGGCCGAG
AGGCAGTACACCAGAATGGAAGATTGGCTCACAGCTAAACTGGCCTACGAGGGACTGCCCAGCAAGACCT
ACCTGTCCAAAACACTGGCCCAGTATACCTCCAAGACCTGCAGCAATTGCGGCTTCACCATCACCAGCGC
CGACTACGACAGAGTGCTGGAAAAGCTCAAGAAAACCGCCACCGGCTGGATGACCACCATCAACGGCAAA
GAGCTGAAGGTTGAGGGCCAGATCACCTACTACAACAGGTACAAGAGGCAGAACGTCGTGAAGGATCTGA
GCGTGGAACTGGACAGACTGAGCGAAGAGAGCGTGAACAACGACATCAGCAGCTGGACAAAGGGCAGATC
AGGCGAGGCTCTGAGCCTGCTGAAGAAGAGGTTTAGCCACAGACCTGTGCAAGAGAAGTTCGTGTGCCTG
AACTGCGGCTTCGAGACACACGCCGATGAACAGGCTGCCCTGAACATTGCCAGAAGCTGGCTGTTCCTGA
GAAGCCAAGAGTACAAGAAGTACCAGACCAACAAGACCACCGGCAACACCGACAAGAGGGCCTTTGTGGA
AACCTGGCAGAGCTTCTACAGAAAAAAGCTGAAAGAAGTCTGGAAGCCCGCCGTGACTAGTCCAAAAAAG
AAGAGAAAGGTAGATTACAAAGATGACGATGACAAAGACTACAAGGATGATGATGATAAGGGATCCGGCG
CAACAAACTTCTCTCTGCTGAAACAAGCCGGAGATGTCGAAGAGAATCCTGGACCGACCGAGTACAAGCC
CACGGTGCGCCTCGCCACCCGCGACGACGTCCCCAGGGCCGTACGCACCCTCGCCGCCGCGTTCGCCGAC
TACCCCGCCACGCGCCACACCGTCGATCCGGACCGCCACATCGAGCGGGTCACCGAGCTGCAAGAACTCT
TCCTCACGCGCGTCGGGCTCGACATCGGCAAGGTGTGGGTCGCGGACGACGGCGCCGCGGTGGCGGTCTG
GACCACGCCGGAGAGCGTCGAAGCGGGGGCGGTGTTCGCCGAGATCGGCCCGCGCATGGCCGAGTTGAGC
GGTTCCCGGCTGGCCGCGCAGCAACAGATGGAAGGCCTCCTGGCGCCGCACCGGCCCAAGGAGCCCGCGT
GGTTCCTGGCCACCGTCGGAGTCTCGCCCGACCACCAGGGCAAGGGTCTGGGCAGCGCCGTCGTGCTCCC
CGGAGTGGAGGCGGCCGAGCGCGCCGGGGTGCCCGCCTTCCTGGAGACCTCCGCGCCCCGCAACCTCCCC
TTCTACGAGCGGCTCGGCTTCACCGTCACCGCCGACGTCGAGGTGCCCGAAGGACCGCGCACCTGGTGCA
TGACCCGCAAGCCCGGTGCCTGAACGCGTTAAGAATTCCTAGAGCTCGCTGATCAGCCTCGACTGTGCCT
TCTAGTTGCCAGCCATCTGTTGTTTGCCCCTCCCCCGTGCCTTCCTTGACCCTGGAAGGTGCCACTCCCA
CTGTCCTTTCCTAATAAAATGAGGAAATTGCATCGCATTGTCTGAGTAGGTGTCATTCTATTCTGGGGGG
TGGGGTGGGGCAGGACAGCAAGGGGGAGGATTGGGAAGAGAATAGCAGGCATGCTGGGGAGCGGCCGCAG
GAACCCCTAGTGATGGAGTTGGCCACTCCCTCTCTGCGCGCTCGCTCGCTCACTGAGGCCGGGCGACCAA
AGGTCGCCCGACGCCCGGGCTTTGCCCGGGCGGCCTCAGTGAGCGAGCGAGCGCGCAGCTGCCTGCAGGG
GCGCCTGATGCGGTATTTTCTCCTTACGCATCTGTGCGGTATTTCACACCGCATA
[95 nt withheld, positions 6006-6100]
T
[46 nt withheld, positions 6102-6147]
C
[141 nt withheld, positions 6149-6289]
CCTTTGACGTTGGAGTCCACGTTCTTT
[37 nt withheld, positions 6317-6353]
ACTCTATCTCGGGCTATTCTTTTGATTTATAAGGGATTTTGCCGATTTCGGTCTATTGGTTAAAAAATGA
GCTGATTTAACAAAAATTTAACGCGAATTTTAACAAAATATTAACGTTTACAATTTTATGGTGCACTCTC
AGTACAATCTGCTCTGATGCCGCATAGTTAAGCCAGCCCCGACACCCGCCAACACCCGCTGACGCGCCCT
GACGGGCTTGTCTGCTCCCGGCATCCGCTTACAGACAAGCTGTGACCGTCTCCGGGAGCTGCATGTGTCA
GAGGTTTTCACCGTCATCACCGAAACGCGCGAGACGAAAGGGCCTCGTGATACGCCTATTTTTATAGGTT
AATGTCATGATAATAATGGTTTCTTAGACGTCAGGTGGCACTTTTCGGGGAAATGTGCGCGGAACCCCTA
TTTGTTTATTTTTCTAAATACATTCAAATATGTATCCGCTCATGAGACAATAACCCTGATAAATGCTTCA
ATAATATTGAAAAAGGAAGAGTATGAGTATTCAACATTTCCGTGTCGCCCTTATTCCCTTTTTTGCGGCA
TTTTGCCTTCCTGTTTTTGCTCACCCAGAAACGCTGGTGAAAGTAAAAGATGCTGAAGATCAGTTGGGTG
CACGAGTGGGTTACATCGAACTGGATCTCAACAGCGGTAAGATCCTTGAGAGTTTTCGCCCCGAAGAACG
TTTTCCAATGATGAGCACTTTTAAAGTTCTGCTATGTGGCGCGGTATTATCCCGTATTGACGCCGGGCAA
GAGCAACTCGGTCGCCGCATACACTATTCTCAGAATGACTTGGTTGAGTACTCACCAGTCACAGAAAAGC
ATCTTACGGATGGCATGACAGTAAGAGAATTATGCAGTGCTGCCATAACCATGAGTGATAACACTGCGGC
CAACTTACTTCTGACAACGATCGGAGGACCGAAGGAGCTAACCGCTTTTTTGCACAACATGGGGGATCAT
GTAACTCGCCTTGATCGTTGGGAACCGGAGCTGAATGAAGCCATACCAAACGACGAGCGTGACACCACGA
TGCCTGTAGCAATGGCAACAACGTTGCGCAAACTATTAACTGGCGAACTACTTACTCTAGCTTCCCGGCA
ACAATTAATAGACTGGATGGAGGCGGATAAAGTTGCAGGACCACTTCTGCGCTCGGCCCTTCCGGCTGGC
TGGTTTATTGCTGATAAATCTGGAGCCGGTGAGCGTGGAAGCCGCGGTATCATTGCAGCACTGGGGCCAG
ATGGTAAGCCCTCCCGTATCGTAGTTATCTACACGACGGGGAGTCAGGCAACTATGGATGAACGAAATAG
ACAGATCGCTGAGATAGGTGCCTCACTGATTAAGCATTGGTAACTGTCAGACCAAGTTTACTCATATATA
CTTTAGATTGATTTAAAACTTCATTTTTAATTTAAAAGGATCTAGGTGAAGATCCTTTTTGATAATCTCA
TGACCAAAATCCCTTAACGTGAGTTTTCGTTCCACTGAGCGTCAGACCCCGTAGAAAAGATCAAAGGATC
TTC
Features (pLannotate 1.2.2; 18 found; start..end, strand, type, name):
      1..589     +  rep_origin     ori: high-copy-number ColE1/pMB1/pBR322/pUC origin of replication
    651..891     +  promoter       U6 promoter: RNA polymerase III promoter for human U6 snRNA
   1008..1027    +  CDS            VN155(I152L) (fragment): improved N-terminal fragment of mVenus for use in bimolecular fluorescence complementation (BiFC) (Kodama and Hu, 2010)
   1042..1327    +  enhancer       CMV enhancer: human cytomegalovirus immediate early enhancer; contains an 18-bp deletion relative to the standard CMV enhancer
   1329..1606    +  promoter       chicken β-actin promoter: No description available
   1607..1834    +  intron         hybrid intron: hybrid between chicken β-actin (CBA) and minute virus of mice (MMV) introns (Gray et al., 2011)
   4822..4842    +  CDS            SV40 NLS: nuclear localization signal of SV40 (simian virus 40) large T antigen
   4843..4859    +  CDS            5xFLAG (fragment): five tandem FLAG® epitope tags
   4870..4891    +  CDS            2xFLAG (fragment): two tandem FLAG® epitope tags
   4956..5553    +  CDS            PuroR (fragment): puromycin N-acetyltransferase; pac from Streptomyces; confers resistance to puromycin
   5593..5704    +  polyA_signal   bGH poly(A) signal: bovine growth hormone polyadenylation signal
   5809..5949    +  repeat_region  AAV2 ITR: inverted terminal repeat of adeno-associated virus serotype 2 inverted
   5954..6005    -  misc_feature   bom (fragment): basis of mobility region from pBR322
   6024..6479    +  rep_origin     f1 ori (sequence partly withheld): f1 bacteriophage origin of replication; arrow indicates direction of (+) strand synthesis
   6480..6529    -  misc_feature   bom (fragment): basis of mobility region from pBR322
   6631..6666    -  CDS            rop (fragment): Rop protein, which maintains plasmids at low copy number; rop
   6761..6865    +  promoter       AmpR promoter: bla
   6866..7726    +  CDS            AmpR: β-lactamase; bla; confers resistance to ampicillin, carbenicillin, and related antibiotics
