[The description below was written by a language model from this plasmid's Addgene catalogue record and pLannotate feature annotations shown in this document.]
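Description:
pBLO 62.5 is a roughly 7.9 kb mammalian expression plasmid for CRISPR genome editing that delivers both components of a CasX (Cas12e) system to human cells: the Planctomycetes CasX protein (PlmCas12e) and a CasX single-guide RNA, whose scaffold the record attributes to Deltaproteobacteria. The backbone is not named. In bacteria the plasmid replicates from a high-copy ColE1/pUC-type origin and is selected with ampicillin through the bla gene and its own promoter. A filamentous phage origin (called f1 in one annotation and M13 in the other) is also present.

Two expression units sit in tandem. A human U6 RNA polymerase III promoter drives the 128 bp sgRNA cassette. The short "mVenus fragment" hit just downstream of it is most likely a spurious match within the guide or spacer region rather than a real reporter. The second unit uses a CMV enhancer, chicken β-actin promoter and hybrid intron to drive Pol II expression. The unannotated stretch of about 3 kb that follows matches the size of the 2,931 bp CasX coding sequence, which the annotation tool did not recognise. It is followed by an SV40 nuclear localization signal and FLAG epitope sequence for nuclear import and detection, then a puromycin N-acetyltransferase gene and a bGH polyadenylation signal. How PuroR is linked to CasX is not annotated, although no separate promoter is detected, which suggests co-expression from the same transcript.

A single AAV2 ITR is annotated downstream, so the record does not support use as an AAV packaging vector. The depositor and sequencing-derived records differ by one nucleotide and are otherwise concordant. The plasmid is used for transient transfection with puromycin enrichment to test CasX editing in human cells.
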