Addgene plasmid #123124: pBLO 62.5
Purpose: Human expression vector for planctomyces CasX and sgRNA
Depositing lab: Jennifer Doudna & Benjamin Oakes. Depositing organization: University of California, Berkeley. Publication: CasX enzymes comprise a distinct family of RNA-guided genome editors. Liu JJ, Orlova N, Oakes BL, Ma E, Spinner HB, Baney KLM, Chuck J, Tan D, Knott GJ, Harrington LB, Al-Shayeb B, Wagner A, Brotzmann J, Staahl BT, Taylor KL, Desmarais J, Nogales E, Doudna JA. Nature. 2019 Feb 4. pii: 10.1038/s41586-019-0908-x. doi: 10.1038/s41586-019-0908-x. PubMed 30718774.
Backbone
  Vector backbone: NA
  Total vector size (bp): 7897
  Vector type: Mammalian Expression, CRISPR
  Selectable markers: Puromycin
Growth in bacteria
  Bacterial resistance: Ampicillin, 100 μg/mL
  Growth temperature: 37°C
  Growth strain: DH5alpha
  Copy number: High Copy
Gene/Insert 1
  Gene/Insert name: CasX protein (alt name: PlmCas12e)
  Species: Planctomycetes
  Insert size (bp): 2931
Gene/Insert 2
  Gene/Insert name: CasX sgRNA
  Species: Deltaproteobacteria
  Insert size (bp): 128
Terms and licenses: Academic/Nonprofit Terms; Industry Terms: Not Available to Industry
How to cite: pBLO 62.5 was a gift from Jennifer Doudna & Benjamin Oakes (Addgene plasmid # 123124 ; http://n2t.net/addgene:123124 ; RRID:Addgene_123124)
